>Addgene plasmid #223629 | pHR-CLIP-CD28(CD45TM) | addgene full sequence | sequence record 444089 | Addgene NGS Result
CGATACCGTCGACCTCGAGGGAATTAATTCGAGCTCGGTACCTTTAAGACCAATGACTTACAAGGCAGCT
GTAGATCTTAGCCACTTTTTAAAAGAAAAGGGGGGACTGGAAGGGCTAATTCACTCCCAACGAAGACAAG
ATCTGCTTTTTGCTTGTACTGGGTCTCTCTGGTTAGACCAGATCTGAGCCTGGGAGCTCTCTGGCTAACT
AGGGAACCCACTGCTTAAGCCTCAATAAAGCTTGCCTTGAGTGCTTCAAGTAGTGTGTGCCCGTCTGTTG
TGTGACTCTGGTAACTAGAGATCCCTCAGACCCTTTTAGTCAGTGTGGAAAATCTCTAGCAGCATCTAGA
ATTAATTCCGTGTATTCTATAGTGTCACCTAAATCGTATGTGTATGATACATAAGGTTATGTATTAATTG
TAGCCGCGTTCTAACGACAATATGTACAAGCCTAATTGTGTAGCATCTGGCTTACTGAAGCAGACCCTAT
CATCTCTCTCGTAAACTGCCGTCAGAGTCGGTTTGGTTGGACGAACCTTCTGAGTTTCTGGTAACGCCGT
CCCGCACCCGGAAATGGTCAGCGAACCAATCAGCAGGGTCATCGCTAGCCAGATCCTCTACGCCGGACGC
ATCGTGGCCGGCATCACCGGCGCCACAGGTGCGGTTGCTGGCGCCTATATCGCCGACATCACCGATGGGG
AAGATCGGGCTCGCCACTTCGGGCTCATGAGCGCTTGTTTCGGCGTGGGTATGGTGGCAGGCCCCGTGGC
CGGGGGACTGTTGGGCGCCATCTCCTTGCATGCACCATTCCTTGCGGCGGCGGTGCTCAACGGCCTCAAC
CTACTACTGGGCTGCTTCCTAATGCAGGAGTCGCATAAGGGAGAGCGTCGAATGGTGCACTCTCAGTACA
ATCTGCTCTGATGCCGCATAGTTAAGCCAGCCCCGACACCCGCCAACACCCGCTGACGCGCCCTGACGGG
CTTGTCTGCTCCCGGCATCCGCTTACAGACAAGCTGTGACCGTCTCCGGGAGCTGCATGTGTCAGAGGTT
TTCACCGTCATCACCGAAACGCGCGAGACGAAAGGGCCTCGTGATACGCCTATTTTTATAGGTTAATGTC
ATGATAATAATGGTTTCTTAGACGTCAGGTGGCACTTTTCGGGGAAATGTGCGCGGAACCCCTATTTGTT
TATTTTTCTAAATACATTCAAATATGTATCCGCTCATGAGACAATAACCCTGATAAATGCTTCAATAATA
TTGAAAAAGGAAGAGTATGAGTATTCAACATTTCCGTGTCGCCCTTATTCCCTTTTTTGCGGCATTTTGC
CTTCCTGTTTTTGCTCACCCAGAAACGCTGGTGAAAGTAAAAGATGCTGAAGATCAGTTGGGTGCACGAG
TGGGTTACATCGAACTGGATCTCAACAGCGGTAAGATCCTTGAGAGTTTTCGCCCCGAAGAACGTTTTCC
AATGATGAGCACTTTTAAAGTTCTGCTATGTGGCGCGGTATTATCCCGTATTGACGCCGGGCAAGAGCAA
CTCGGTCGCCGCATACACTATTCTCAGAATGACTTGGTTGAGTACTCACCAGTCACAGAAAAGCATCTTA
CGGATGGCATGACAGTAAGAGAATTATGCAGTGCTGCCATAACCATGAGTGATAACACTGCGGCCAACTT
ACTTCTGACAACGATCGGAGGACCGAAGGAGCTAACCGCTTTTTTGCACAACATGGGGGATCATGTAACT
CGCCTTGATCGTTGGGAACCGGAGCTGAATGAAGCCATACCAAACGACGAGCGTGACACCACGATGCCTG
TAGCAATGGCAACAACGTTGCGCAAACTATTAACTGGCGAACTACTTACTCTAGCTTCCCGGCAACAATT
AATAGACTGGATGGAGGCGGATAAAGTTGCAGGACCACTTCTGCGCTCGGCCCTTCCGGCTGGCTGGTTT
ATTGCTGATAAATCTGGAGCCGGTGAGCGTGGGTCTCGCGGTATCATTGCAGCACTGGGGCCAGATGGTA
AGCCCTCCCGTATCGTAGTTATCTACACGACGGGGAGTCAGGCAACTATGGATGAACGAAATAGACAGAT
CGCTGAGATAGGTGCCTCACTGATTAAGCATTGGTAACTGTCAGACCAAGTTTACTCATATATACTTTAG
ATTGATTTAAAACTTCATTTTTAATTTAAAAGGATCTAGGTGAAGATCCTTTTTGATAATCTCATGACCA
AAATCCCTTAACGTGAGTTTTCGTTCCACTGAGCGTCAGACCCCGTAGAAAAGATCAAAGGATCTTCTTG
AGATCCTTTTTTTCTGCGCGTAATCTGCTGCTTGCAAACAAAAAAACCACCGCTACCAGCGGTGGTTTGT
TTGCCGGATCAAGAGCTACCAACTCTTTTTCCGAAGGTAACTGGCTTCAGCAGAGCGCAGATACCAAATA
CTGTTCTTCTAGTGTAGCCGTAGTTAGGCCACCACTTCAAGAACTCTGTAGCACCGCCTACATACCTCGC
TCTGCTAATCCTGTTACCAGTGGCTGCTGCCAGTGGCGATAAGTCGTGTCTTACCGGGTTGGACTCAAGA
CGATAGTTACCGGATAAGGCGCAGCGGTCGGGCTGAACGGGGGGTTCGTGCACACAGCCCAGCTTGGAGC
GAACGACCTACACCGAACTGAGATACCTACAGCGTGAGCTATGAGAAAGCGCCACGCTTCCCGAAGGGAG
AAAGGCGGACAGGTATCCGGTAAGCGGCAGGGTCGGAACAGGAGAGCGCACGAGGGAGCTTCCAGGGGGA
AACGCCTGGTATCTTTATAGTCCTGTCGGGTTTCGCCACCTCTGACTTGAGCGTCGATTTTTGTGATGCT
CGTCAGGGGGGCGGAGCCTATGGAAAAACGCCAGCAACGCGGCCTTTTTACGGTTCCTGGCCTTTTGCTG
GCCTTTTGCTCACATGTTCTTTCCTGCGTTATCCCCTGATTCTGTGGATAACCGTATTACCGCCTTTGAG
TGAGCTGATACCGCTCGCCGCAGCCGAACGACCGAGCGCAGCGAGTCAGTGAGCGAGGAAGCGGAAGAGC
GCCCAATACGCAAACCGCCTCTCCCCGCGCGTTGGCCGATTCATTAATGCAGCTGTGGAATGTGTGTCAG
TTAGGGTGTGGAAAGTCCCCAGGCTCCCCAGCAGGCAGAAGTATGCAAAGCATGCATCTCAATTAGTCAG
CAACCAGGTGTGGAAAGTCCCCAGGCTCCCCAGCAGGCAGAAGTATGCAAAGCATGCATCTCAATTAGTC
AGCAACCATAGTCCCGCCCCTAACTCCGCCCATCCCGCCCCTAACTCCGCCCAGTTCCGCCCATTCTCCG
CCCCATGGCTGACTAATTTTTTTTATTTATGCAGAGGCCGAGGCCGCCTCGGCCTCTGAGCTATTCCAGA
AGTAGTGAGGAGGCTTTTTTGGAGGCCTAGGCTTTTGCAAAAAGCTTGGACACAAGACAGGCTTGCGAGA
TATGTTTGAGAATACCACTTTATCCCGCGTCAGGGAGAGGCAGTGCGTAAAAAGACGCGGACTCATGTGA
AATACTGGTTTTTAGTGCGCCAGATCTCTATAATCTCGCGCAACCTATTTTCCCCTCGAACACTTTTTAA
GCCGTAGATAAACAGGCTGGGACACTTCACATGAGCGAAAAATACATCGTCACCTGGGACATGTTGCAGA
TCCATGCACGTAAACTCGCAAGCCGACTGATGCCTTCTGAACAATGGAAAGGCATTATTGCCGTAAGCCG
TGGCGGTCTGTACCGGGTGCGTTACTGGCGCGTGAACTGGGTATTCGTCATGTCGATACCGTTTGTATTT
CCAGCTACGATCACGACAACCAGCGCGAGCTTAAAGTGCTGAAACGCGCAGAAGGCGATGGCGAAGGCTT
CATCGTTATTGATGACCTGGTGGATACCGGTGGTACTGCGGTTGCGATTCGTGAAATGTATCCAAAAGCG
CACTTTGTCACCATCTTCGCAAAACCGGCTGGTCGTCCGCTGGTTGATGACTATGTTGTTGATATCCCGC
AAGATACCTGGATTGAACAGCCGTGGGATATGGGCGTCGTATTCGTCCCGCCAATCTCCGGTCGCTAATC
TTTTCAACGCCTGGCACTGCCGGGCGTTGTTCTTTTTAACTTCAGGCGGGTTACAATAGTTTCCAGTAAG
TATTCTGGAGGCTGCATCCATGACACAGGCAAACCTGAGCGAAACCCTGTTCAAACCCCGCTTTAAACAT
CCTGAAACCTCGACGCTAGTCCGCCGCTTTAATCACGGCGCACAACCGCCTGTGCAGTCGGCCCTTGATG
GTAAAACCATCCCTCACTGGTATCGCATGATTAACCGTCTGATGTGGATCTGGCGCGGCATTGACCCACG
CGAAATCCTCGACGTCCAGGCACGTATTGTGATGAGCGATGCCGAACGTACCGACGATGATTTATACGAT
ACGGTGATTGGCTACCGTGGCGGCAACTGGATTTATGAGTGGGCCCCGGATCTTTGTGAAGGAACCTTAC
TTCTGTGGTGTGACATAATTGGACAAACTACCTACAGAGATTTAAAGCTCTAAGGTAAATATAAAATTTT
TAAGTGTATAATGTGTTAAACTACTGATTCTAATTGTTTGTGTATTTTAGATTCCAACCTATGGAACTGA
TGAATGGGAGCAGTGGTGGAATGCCTTTAATGAGGAAAACCTGTTTTGCTCAGAAGAAATGCCATCTAGT
GATGATGAGGCTACTGCTGACTCTCAACATTCTACTCCTCCAAAAAAGAAGAGAAAGGTAGAAGACCCCA
AGGACTTTCCTTCAGAATTGCTAAGTTTTTTGAGTCATGCTGTGTTTAGTAATAGAACTCTTGCTTGCTT
TGCTATTTACACCACAAAGGAAAAAGCTGCACTGCTATACAAGAAAATTATGGAAAAATATTCTGTAACC
TTTATAAGTAGGCATAACAGTTATAATCATAACATACTGTTTTTTCTTACTCCACACAGGCATAGAGTGT
CTGCTATTAATAACTATGCTCAAAAATTGTGTACCTTTAGCTTTTTAATTTGTAAAGGGGTTAATAAGGA
ATATTTGATGTATAGTGCCTTGACTAGAGATCATAATCAGCCATACCACATTTGTAGAGGTTTTACTTGC
TTTAAAAAACCTCCCACACCTCCCCCTGAACCTGAAACATAAAATGAATGCAATTGTTGTTGTTAACTTG
TTTATTGCAGCTTATAATGGTTACAAATAAAGCAATAGCATCACAAATTTCACAAATAAAGCATTTTTTT
CACTGCATTCTAGTTGTGGTTTGTCCAAACTCATCAATGTATCTTATCATGTCTGGATCAACTGGATAAC
TCAAGCTAACCAAAATCATCCCAAACTTCCCACCCCATACCCTATTACCACTGCCAATTACCTGTGGTTT
CATTTACTCTAAACCTGTGATTCCTCTGAATTATTTTCATTTTAAAGAAATTGTATTTGTTAAATATGTA
CTACAAACTTAGTAGTTGGAAGGGCTAATTCACTCCCAAAGAAGACAAGATATCCTTGATCTGTGGATCT
ACCACACACAAGGCTACTTCCCTGATTAGCAGAACTACACACCAGGGCCAGGGGTCAGATATCCACTGAC
CTTTGGATGGTGCTACAAGCTAGTACCAGTTGAGCCAGATAAGGTAGAAGAGGCCAATAAAGGAGAGAAC
ACCAGCTTGTTACACCCTGTGAGCCTGCATGGGATGGATGACCCGGAGAGAGAAGTGTTAGAGTGGAGGT
TTGACAGCCGCCTAGCATTTCATCACGTGGCCCGAGAGCTGCATCCGGAGTACTTCAAGAACTGCTGATA
TCGAGCTTGCTACAAGGGACTTTCCGCTGGGGACTTTCCAGGGAGGCGTGGCCTGGGCGGGACTGGGGAG
TGGCGAGCCCTCAGATCCTGCATATAAGCAGCTGCTTTTTGCCTGTACTGGGTCTCTCTGGTTAGACCAG
ATCTGAGCCTGGGAGCTCTCTGGCTAACTAGGGAACCCACTGCTTAAGCCTCAATAAAGCTTGCCTTGAG
TGCTTCAAGTAGTGTGTGCCCGTCTGTTGTGTGACTCTGGTAACTAGAGATCCCTCAGACCCTTTTAGTC
AGTGTGGAAAATCTCTAGCAGTGGCGCCCGAACAGGGACTTGAAAGCGAAAGGGAAACCAGAGGAGCTCT
CTCGACGCAGGACTCGGCTTGCTGAAGCGCGCACGGCAAGAGGCGAGGGGCGGCGACTGGTGAGTACGCC
AAAAATTTTGACTAGCGGAGGCTAGAAGGAGAGAGATGGGTGCGAGAGCGTCAGTATTAAGCGGGGGAGA
ATTAGATCGCGATGGGAAAAAATTCGGTTAAGGCCAGGGGGAAAGAAAAAATATAAATTAAAACATATAG
TATGGGCAAGCAGGGAGCTAGAACGATTCGCAGTTAATCCTGGCCTGTTAGAAACATCAGAAGGCTGTAG
ACAAATACTGGGACAGCTACAACCATCCCTTCAGACAGGATCAGAAGAACTTAGATCATTATATAATACA
GTAGCAACCCTCTATTGTGTGCATCAAAGGATAGAGATAAAAGACACCAAGGAAGCTTTAGACAAGATAG
AGGAAGAGCAAAACAAAAGTAAGACCACCGCACAGCAAGCGGCCGGCCGCTGATCTTCAGACCTGGAGGA
GGAGATATGAGGGACAATTGGAGAAGTGAATTATATAAATATAAAGTAGTAAAAATTGAACCATTAGGAG
TAGCACCCACCAAGGCAAAGAGAAGAGTGGTGCAGAGAGAAAAAAGAGCAGTGGGAATAGGAGCTTTGTT
CCTTGGGTTCTTGGGAGCAGCAGGAAGCACTATGGGCGCAGCGTCAATGACGCTGACGGTACAGGCCAGA
CAATTATTGTCTGGTATAGTGCAGCAGCAGAACAATTTGCTGAGGGCTATTGAGGCGCAACAGCATCTGT
TGCAACTCACAGTCTGGGGCATCAAGCAGCTCCAGGCAAGAATCCTGGCTGTGGAAAGATACCTAAAGGA
TCAACAGCTCCTGGGGATTTGGGGTTGCTCTGGAAAACTCATTTGCACCACTGCTGTGCCTTGGAATGCT
AGTTGGAGTAATAAATCTCTGGAACAGATTTGGAATCACACGACCTGGATGGAGTGGGACAGAGAAATTA
ACAATTACACAAGCTTAATACACTCCTTAATTGAAGAATCGCAAAACCAGCAAGAAAAGAATGAACAAGA
ATTATTGGAATTAGATAAATGGGCAAGTTTGTGGAATTGGTTTAACATAACAAATTGGCTGTGGTATATA
AAATTATTCATAATGATAGTAGGAGGCTTGGTAGGTTTAAGAATAGTTTTTGCTGTACTTTCTATAGTGA
ATAGAGTTAGGCAGGGATATTCACCATTATCGTTTCAGACCCACCTCCCAACCCCGAGGGGACCCGACAG
GCCCGAAGGAATAGAAGAAGAAGGTGGAGAGAGAGACAGAGACAGATCCATTCGATTAGTGAACGGATCT
CGACGGTATCGCCAAATGGCAGTATTCATCCACAATTTTAAAAGAAAAGGGGGGATTGGGGGGTACAGTG
CAGGGGAAAGAATAGTAGACATAATAGCAACAGACATACAAACTAAAGAATTACAAAAACAAATTACAAA
AATTCAAAATTTTCGGGTTTATTACAGGGACAGCAGAGATCCAGTTTGGATCGATAAGCTTGATATCGAA
TTCCTGCAGCCCCGATAAAATAAAAGATTTTATTTAGTCTCCAGAAAAAGGGGGGAATGAAAGACCCCAC
CTGTAGGTTTGGCAAGCTAGCTGCAGTAACGCCATTTTGCAAGGCATGGAAAAATACCAAACCAAGAATA
GAGAAGTTCAGATCAAGGGCGGGTACATGAAAATAGCTAACGTTGGGCCAAACAGGATATCTGCGGTGAG
CAGTTTCGGCCCCGGCCCGGGGCCAAGAACAGATGGTCACCGCAGTTTCGGCCCCGGCCCGAGGCCAAGA
ACAGATGGTCCCCAGATATGGCCCAACCCTCAGCAGTTTCTTAAGACCCATCAGATGTTTCCAGGCTCCC
CCAAGGACCTGAAATGACCCTGCGCCTTATTTGAATTAACCAATCAGCCTGCTTCTCGCTTCTGTTCGCG
CGCTTCTGCTTCCCGAGCTCTATAAAAGAGCTCACAACCCCTCACTCGGCGCGCCAGTCCTCCGACAGAC
TGAGTCGCCCGGGGGGGATCTGGAGCTCTCGAGAATTCTCACGATGCTCAGGCTGCTCTTGGCTCTCAAC
TTATTCCCTTCAATTCAAGTAACAGGAAACAAGATGGACAAAGACTGCGAAATGAAGCGCACCACCCTGG
ATAGCCCTCTGGGCAAGCTGGAACTGTCTGGGTGCGAACAGGGCCTGCACCGTATCATCTTCCTGGGCAA
AGGAACATCTGCCGCCGACGCCGTGGAAGTGCCTGCCCCAGCCGCCGTGCTGGGCGGACCAGAGCCACTG
ATCCAGGCCACCGCCTGGCTCAACGCCTACTTTCACCAGCCTGAGGCCATCGAGGAGTTCCCTGTGCCAG
CCCTGCACCACCCAGTGTTCCAGCAGGAGAGCTTTACCCGCCAGGTGCTGTGGAAACTGCTGAAAGTGGT
GAAGTTCGGAGAGGTCATCAGCGAGAGCCACCTGGCCGCCCTGGTGGGCAATCCCGCCGCCACCGCCGCC
GTGAACACCGCCCTGGACGGAAATCCCGTGCCCATTCTGATCCCCTGCCACCGGGTGGTGCAGGGCGACA
GCGACGTGGGGCCCTACCTGGGCGGGCTCGCCGTGAAAGAGTGGCTGCTGGCCCACGAGGGCCACAGACT
GGGCAAGCCTGGGCTGGGTGGTAGCGGTAGCGGTAGCGGTGGAGGTGGAAGCAGCAACAAGATTTTGGTG
AAGCAGTCGCCCATGCTTGTAGCGTACGACAATGCGGTCAACCTTAGCTGCAAGTATTCCTACAATCTCT
TCTCAAGGGAGTTCCGGGCATCCCTTCACAAAGGACTGGATAGTGCTGTGGAAGTCTGTGTTGTATATGG
GAATTACTCCCAGCAGCTTCAGGTTTACTCAAAAACGGGGTTCAACTGTGATGGGAAATTGGGCAATGAA
TCAGTGACATTCTACCTCCAGAATTTGTATGTTAACCAAACAGATATTTACTTCTGCAAAATTGAAGTTA
TGTATCCTCCTCCTTACCTAGACAATGAGAAGAGCAATGGAACCATTATCCATGTGAAAGGGAAACACCT
TTGTCCAAGTCCCCTATTTCCCGGACCTTCTAAGAAGGCACTGATAGCATTTCTGGCATTTCTGATTATT
GTGACATCAATAGCCCTGCTTGTTGTTCTCTACAAAAGGAGTAAGAGGAGCAGGCTCCTGCACAGTGACT
ACATGAACATGACTCCCCGCCGCCCCGGGCCCACCCGCAAGCATTACCAGCCCTATGCCCCACCACGCGA
CTTCGCAGCCTATCGCTCCTAAAGCGGCCGCGACTCTAGAGTCGACCTGCAGGCATGCAAGCTTGATATC
AAGCTTATCGATAATCAACCTCTGGATTACAAAATTTGTGAAAGATTGACTGGTATTCTTAACTATGTTG
CTCCTTTTACGCTATGTGGATACGCTGCTTTAATGCCTTTGTATCATGCTATTGCTTCCCGTATGGCTTT
CATTTTCTCCTCCTTGTATAAATCCTGGTTGCTGTCTCTTTATGAGGAGTTGTGGCCCGTTGTCAGGCAA
CGTGGCGTGGTGTGCACTGTGTTTGCTGACGCAACCCCCACTGGTTGGGGCATTGCCACCACCTGTCAGC
TCCTTTCCGGGACTTTCGCTTTCCCCCTCCCTATTGCCACGGCGGAACTCATCGCCGCCTGCCTTGCCCG
CTGCTGGACAGGGGCTCGGCTGTTGGGCACTGACAATTCCGTGGTGTTGTCGGGGAAATCATCGTCCTTT
CCTTGGCTGCTCGCCTGTGTTGCCACCTGGATTCTGCGCGGGACGTCCTTCTGCTACGTCCCTTCGGCCC
TCAATCCAGCGGACCTTCCTTCCCGCGGCCTGCTGCCGGCTCTGCGGCCTCTTCCGCGTCTTCGCCTTCG
CCCTCAGACGAGTCGGATCTCCCTTTGGGCCGCCTCCCCGCAT
Features (pLannotate 1.2.2; 35 found; start..end, strand, type, name):
     38..106     +  CDS            nef (fragment): NEF_HV1Z2 - Experimental evidence at protein level: Swiss-Prot protein existence level 1. Extracellular Nef protein targets CD4(+) T-lymphocytes for apoptosis by interacting with CXCR4 surface receptors. From Human immunodeficiency virus type 1 group M subtype D (isolate Z2/CDC-Z34) (HIV-1).
    108..341     +  LTR            3' LTR (ΔU3): self-inactivating 3' long terminal repeat (LTR) from HIV-1
    366..384     -  promoter       SP6 promoter: promoter for bacteriophage SP6 RNA polymerase
    612..891     +  CDS            TcR (fragment): tetracycline efflux protein; tet; confers resistance to tetracycline
    892..940     -  misc_feature   bom (fragment): basis of mobility region from pBR322
   1042..1077    -  CDS            rop (fragment): Rop protein, which maintains plasmids at low copy number; rop
   1172..1276    +  promoter       AmpR promoter: bla
   1277..2137    +  CDS            AmpR: β-lactamase; bla; confers resistance to ampicillin, carbenicillin, and related antibiotics
   2308..2896    +  rep_origin     ori: high-copy-number ColE1/pMB1/pBR322/pUC origin of replication
   3079..3135    +  CDS            lacI (fragment): lac repressor; lacI; The lac repressor binds to the lac operator to inhibit transcription in E. coli. This inhibition can be relieved by adding lactose or isopropyl-β-D-thiogalactopyranoside (IPTG).
   3142..3471    +  promoter       SV40 promoter: SV40 enhancer and early promoter
   3671..3790    +  CDS            gpt (fragment): XGPT_ECOLI - Also known as gpp, gxu. Experimental evidence at protein level: Swiss-Prot protein existence level 1. Purine salvage pathway enzyme that catalyzes the transfer of the ribosyl-5-phosphate group from 5-phospho-alpha-D-ribose 1- diphosphate (PRPP) to the N9 position of the 6-oxopurines guanine and xanthine to form the corresponding ribonucleotides GMP (guanosine 5'- monophosphate) and XMP (xanthosine 5'-monophosphate), with the release of PPi. To a lesser extent, also acts on hypoxanthine (PubMed:9100006, PubMed:3886014). Does not ribophosphorylate adenine (PubMed:3886014). From Esch
   3790..4125    +  CDS            gpt (fragment): XGPT_ECOLI - Also known as gpp, gxu. Experimental evidence at protein level: Swiss-Prot protein existence level 1. Purine salvage pathway enzyme that catalyzes the transfer of the ribosyl-5-phosphate group from 5-phospho-alpha-D-ribose 1- diphosphate (PRPP) to the N9 position of the 6-oxopurines guanine and xanthine to form the corresponding ribonucleotides GMP (guanosine 5'- monophosphate) and XMP (xanthosine 5'-monophosphate), with the release of PPi. To a lesser extent, also acts on hypoxanthine (PubMed:9100006, PubMed:3886014). Does not ribophosphorylate adenine (PubMed:3886014). From Esch
   4220..4525    +  CDS            frsA (fragment): FRSA_ECOLI - Also known as yafA. Experimental evidence at protein level: Swiss-Prot protein existence level 1. Catalyzes the hydrolysis of esters (PubMed:15808744). Displays esterase activity toward pNP-butyrate (PubMed:15808744). May stimulate mixed-acid fermentation by acting as a fermentation/respiration switch that down-regulates respiration and up- regulates fermentation rates (PubMed:15169777). From Escherichia coli (strain K12).
   4529..4603    +  CDS            small t antigen (fragment): SV40 (simian virus 40) small t antigen
   4605..4670    +  intron         small t intron: SV40 (simian virus 40) small t antigen intron
   4800..4820    +  CDS            SV40 NLS: nuclear localization signal of SV40 (simian virus 40) large T antigen
   5139..5222    +  CDS            large T antigen (fragment): large T antigen from SV40 (simian virus 40)
   5245..5379    +  polyA_signal   SV40 poly(A) signal: SV40 polyadenylation signal
   5546..5875    +  CDS            nef (fragment): NEF_HV1BR - Experimental evidence at protein level: Swiss-Prot protein existence level 1. Extracellular Nef protein targets CD4(+) T-lymphocytes for apoptosis by interacting with CXCR4 surface receptors (PubMed:14990729). From Human immunodeficiency virus type 1 group M subtype B (isolate BRU/LAI) (HIV-1).
   5923..6180    +  LTR            5' LTR (truncated): truncated 5' long terminal repeat (LTR) from HIV-1
   6227..6352    +  misc_feature   HIV-1 Ψ: packaging signal of human immunodeficiency virus type 1
   6336..6674    +  CDS            HIV-1 gag (fragment): gag protein from human immunodeficiency virus 1; gag
   6849..7082    +  misc_feature   RRE: The Rev response element (RRE) of HIV-1 allows for Rev-dependent mRNA export from the nucleus to the cytoplasm.
   7459..7559    +  CDS            Rev (fragment): human immunodeficiency virus 1 (HIV-1) Rev protein; rev; enhances nuclear export of unspliced and incompletely spliced viral mRNAs
   7596..7713    +  misc_feature   cPPT/CTS: central polypurine tract and central termination sequence of HIV-1
   7750..7782    -  misc_feature   MCS (fragment): pBluescript multiple cloning site
   7866..8273    +  promoter       SFFV promoter: spleen focus-forming virus long terminal repeat (LTR) promoter
   8304..8366    +  CDS            CD28 (fragment): CD28_HUMAN - Experimental evidence at protein level: Swiss-Prot protein existence level 1. Involved in T-cell activation, the induction of cell proliferation and cytokine production and promotion of T-cell survival. Enhances the production of IL4 and IL10 in T-cells in conjunction with TCR/CD3 ligation and CD40L costimulation (PubMed:8617933). Isoform 3 enhances CD40L-mediated activation of NF-kappa-B and kinases MAPK8 and PAK2 in T-cells (PubMed:15067037). From Homo sapiens (Human).
   8364..8909    +  CDS            CLIP-tag™: human O6-alkylguanine-DNA-alkyltransferase variant that forms covalent bonds with benzylcytosine derivatives fast-reacting variant, optimized for mammalian expression
   8946..9539    +  CDS            CD28 (fragment): CD28_HUMAN - Experimental evidence at protein level: Swiss-Prot protein existence level 1. Involved in T-cell activation, the induction of cell proliferation and cytokine production and promotion of T-cell survival. Enhances the production of IL4 and IL10 in T-cells in conjunction with TCR/CD3 ligation and CD40L costimulation (PubMed:8617933). Isoform 3 enhances CD40L-mediated activation of NF-kappa-B and kinases MAPK8 and PAK2 in T-cells (PubMed:15067037). From Homo sapiens (Human).
   9554..9584    +  misc_feature   MCS (fragment): pUC18/19 multiple cloning site
   9585..9603    +  misc_feature   MCS (fragment): pBluescript multiple cloning site
   9603..10191   +  misc_feature   WPRE: woodchuck hepatitis virus posttranscriptional regulatory element
  10192..21      +  misc_feature   MCS (fragment) (across the origin): pBluescript multiple cloning site
