[The description below was written by a language model from this plasmid's Addgene catalogue record and pLannotate feature annotations shown in this document.]
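Description:
pHR-CLIP-CD28(CD45TM) is a lentiviral transfer plasmid built on the pHR backbone for expressing a modified human CD28 in mammalian cells. It is propagated in E. coli through a high-copy ColE1/pUC-type origin and selected with ampicillin via the β-lactamase gene. The backbone also carries legacy fragments that appear to be non-functional remnants, including pieces of tetracycline resistance, rop, bom and lacI. An SV40 promoter followed by gpt fragments, the small t intron and an SV40 poly(A) signal is likewise annotated only as partial coding pieces. The viral portion comprises a truncated HIV-1 5' LTR, the Ψ packaging signal with a partial gag sequence, the Rev response element for Rev-dependent nuclear export of the genomic RNA, the cPPT/CTS element that aids nuclear import, and a ΔU3 self-inactivating 3' LTR. Producing virus therefore requires packaging and envelope functions supplied in trans.

The payload is driven by the SFFV promoter, a strong retroviral LTR promoter that is active in haematopoietic cells, and is followed by a WPRE to enhance transcript stability and expression. The open reading frame begins with a short N-terminal CD28 fragment, presumably the signal peptide, followed by the CLIP-tag and then the remainder of CD28. This places the tag at the extracellular N terminus of the mature receptor. CLIP is an alkylguanine-DNA-alkyltransferase variant that reacts covalently with benzylcytosine substrates, allowing specific fluorescent labelling of the receptor. According to the record, the CD28 transmembrane domain is replaced by that of CD45, although the feature table does not annotate this segment separately. The associated work concerns cis-B7:CD28 interactions at T cell synaptic membranes. The construct is thus suited to testing how the transmembrane domain influences CD28 localisation and co-stimulatory signalling in transduced cells.
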