Addgene plasmid #223629: pHR-CLIP-CD28(CD45TM)
Purpose: Lentiviral expression of human CD28 (CD45TM) with CLIP tag in mammalian cells
Depositing lab: Enfu Hui. Depositing organization: University of California, San Diego (UCSD). Publication: cis-B7:CD28 interactions at invaginated synaptic membranes provide CD28 co-stimulation and promote CD8(+) T cell function and anti-tumor immunity. Zhao Y, Caron C, Chan YY, Lee CK, Xu X, Zhang J, Masubuchi T, Wu C, Bui JD, Hui E. Immunity. 2023 Jun 13;56(6):1187-1203.e12. doi: 10.1016/j.immuni.2023.04.005. Epub 2023 May 8. PubMed 37160118.
Backbone
  Vector backbone: pHR
  Vector type: Lentiviral ; Mammalian Expression
Growth in bacteria
  Bacterial resistance: Ampicillin, 100 μg/mL
  Growth temperature: 37°C
  Growth strain: NEB Stable
  Copy number: High Copy
Gene/Insert
  Gene/Insert name: CD28
  Species: H. sapiens (human)
  Mutation: CD28 transmembrane domain replaced by CD45 transmembrane domain
  Entrez Gene: CD28 (a.k.a. Tp44)
  Tag / fusion protein: CLIP (N terminal on insert)
  Cloning method: Gibson Cloning
  Sequencing primers: 5′ ccaatcagcctgcttctcgcttc; 3′ ccagaggttgattatcgataagc
Terms and licenses: Academic/Nonprofit Terms; Industry Terms: Not Available to Industry
Depositor comments: Plasmid lab code: L2258
How to cite: pHR-CLIP-CD28(CD45TM) was a gift from Enfu Hui (Addgene plasmid # 223629 ; http://n2t.net/addgene:223629 ; RRID:Addgene_223629)
